>Addgene plasmid #148337 | pAc5.1B-EGFP-DmMextli_577-620_AB | depositor full sequence | sequence record 290785 | Full Sequence
CTTCAAGGAATTAATTCTATATTCTAAAAACACAAATGATACTTCTAAAAAAAATCATGAATGGCATCAA
CTCTGAATCAAATCTTTGCAGATGCACCTACTTCTCATTTCCACTGTCACATCATTTTTCCAGATCTCGC
TGCCTGTTATGTGGCCCACAAACCAAGACACGTTTTATGGCCATTAAAGCTGGCTGATCGTCGCCAAACA
CCAAATACATATCAATATGTACATTCGAGAAAGAAGCGATCAAAGAAGCGTCTTCGGGCGAGTAGGAGAA
TGCGGAGGAGAAGGAGAACGAGCTGATCTAGTATCTCTCCACAATCCAATGCCAACTGACCAACTGGCCA
TATTCGGAGCAATTTGAAGCCAATTTCCATCGCCTGGCGATCGCTCCATTCTTGGCTATATGTTTTTCAC
CGTTCCCGGGGCCATTTTCAAAGACTCGTCGGTAAGATAAGATTGTGTCACTCGCTGTCTCTCTTCATTT
GTCGAAGAATGCTGAGGAATTTCGCGATGACGTCGGCGAGTATTTTGAAGAATGAGAATAATTTGTATTT
ATACGAAAATCAGTTAGTGGAATTTTCTACAAAAACATGTTATCTATAGATAATTTTGTTGCAAAATATG
TTGACTATGACAAAGATTGTATGTATATACCTTTAATGTATTCTCATTTTCTTATGTATTTATAATGGCA
ATGATGATACTGATGATATTTTAAGATGATGCCAGACCACAGGCTGATTTCTGCGTCTTTTGCCGAACGC
AGTGCATGTGCGGTTGTTGTTTTTTGGAATAGTTTCAATTTTCGGACTGTCCGCTTTGATTTCAGTTTCT
TGGCTTATTCAAAAAGCAAAGTAAAGCCAAAAAAGCGAGATGGCAATACCAAATGCGGCAAAACGGTAGT
GGAAGGAAAGGGGTGCGGGGCAGCGGAAGGAAGGGTGGGGCGGGGCGTGGCGGGGTCTGTGGCTGGGCGC
GACGTCACCGACGTTGGAGCCACTCCTTTGACCATGTGTGCGTGTGTGTATTATTCGTGTCTCGCCACTC
GCCGGTTGTTTTTTTCTTTTTATCTCGCTCTCTCTAGCGCCATCTCGTACGCATGCTCAACGCACCGCAT
GTTGCCGTGTCCTTTATGCGTCATTTTGGCTCGAAATAGGCAATTATTTAAACAAAGATTAGTCAACGAA
AACGCTAAAATAAATAAGTCTACAATATGGTTACTTATTGCCATGTGTGTGCAGCCAACGATAGCAACAA
AAGCAACAACACAGTGGCTTTCCCTCTTTCACTTTTTGTTTGCAAGCGCGTGCGAGCAAGACGGCACGAC
CGGCAAACGCAATTACGCTGACAAAGAGCAGACGAAGTTTTGGCCGAAAAACATCAAGGCGCCTGATACG
AATGCATTTGCAATAACAATTGCGATATTTAATATTGTTTATGAAGCTGTTTGACTTCAAAACACACAAA
AAAAAAAATAAAACAAATTATTTGAAAGAGAATTAGGAATCGGACAGCTTATCGTTACGGGCTAACAGCA
CACCGAGACGAAATAGCTTACCTGACGTCACAGCCTCTGGAAGAACTGCCGCCAAGCAGAGAGAGAGAGA
AAAAGAGGGAGAGCAGCTTAGACCGCATGTGCTTGTGTGTGAGGCGTCTCTCTCTTCGTCTCCTGTTTGC
GCAAACGCATAGACTGCACTGAGAAAATCGATTACCTATTTTTTATGAATGAATATTTGCACTATTACTA
TTCAAAACTATTAAGATAGCAATCACATTCAATAGCCAAATACTATACCACCTGAGCGATGCAACGAAAT
GATCAATTTGAGCAAAAATGCTGCATATTTAGGACGGCATCATTATAGAAATGCTTCTTGCTGTGTACTT
TTCTCTCGTCTGGCAGCTGTTTCGCCGTTATTGTTAAAACCGGCTTAAGTTAGGTGTGTTTTCTACGACT
AGTGATGCCCCTACTAGAAGATGTGTGTTGCACAAATGTCCCTGAATAACCAATTTGAAGTGCAGATAGC
AGTAAACGTAAGCTAATATGAATATTATTTAACTGTAATGTTTTAATATCGCTGGACATTACTAATAAAC
CCACTATAAACACATGTACATATGTATGTTTTGGCATACAATGAGTAGTTGGGGAAAAAATGTGTAAAAG
CACCGTGACCATCACAGCATAAAGATAACCAGCTGAAGTATCGAATATGAGTAACCCCCAAATTGAATCA
CATGCCGCAACTGATAGGACCCATGGAAGTACACTCTTCATGGCGATATACAAGACACACACAAGCACGA
ACACCCAGTTGCGGAGGAAATTCTCCGTAAATGAAAACCCAATCGGCGAACAATTCATACCCATATATGG
TAAAAGTTTTGAACGCGACTTGAGAGCGGAGAGCATTGCGGCTGATAAGGTTTTAGCGCTAAGCGGGCTT
TATAAAACGGGCTGCGGGACCAGTTTTCATATCACTACCGTTTGAGTTCTTGTGCTGTGTGGATACTCCT
CCCGACACAAAGCCGCTCCATCAGCCAGCAGTCGTCTAATCCAGAGACCCCGGATCGGGGTACCAACATG
GTGAGCAAGGGCGAGGAGCTGTTCACCGGGGTGGTGCCCATCCTGGTCGAGCTGGACGGCGACGTAAACG
GCCACAAGTTCAGCGTGTCCGGCGAGGGCGAGGGCGATGCCACCTACGGCAAGCTGACCCTGAAGTTCAT
CTGCACCACCGGCAAGCTGCCCGTGCCCTGGCCCACCCTCGTGACCACCCTGACCTACGGCGTGCAGTGC
TTCAGCCGCTACCCCGACCACATGAAGCAGCACGACTTCTTCAAGTCCGCCATGCCCGAAGGCTACGTCC
AGGAGCGCACCATCTTCTTCAAGGACGACGGCAACTACAAGACCCGCGCCGAGGTGAAGTTCGAGGGCGA
CACCCTGGTGAACCGCATCGAGCTGAAGGGCATCGACTTCAAGGAGGACGGCAACATCCTGGGGCACAAG
CTGGAGTACAACTACAACAGCCACAACGTCTATATCATGGCCGACAAGCAGAAGAACGGCATCAAGGTGA
ACTTCAAGATCCGCCACAACATCGAGGACGGCAGCGTGCAGCTCGCCGACCACTACCAGCAGAACACCCC
CATCGGCGACGGCCCCGTGCTGCTGCCCGACAACCACTACCTGAGCACCCAGTCCGCCCTGAGCAAAGAC
CCCAACGAGAAGCGCGATCACATGGTCCTGCTGGAGTTCGTGACCGCCGCCGGGATCACTCTCGGCATGG
ACGAGCTGTACAAGCCAAGCTTGAATTCTTCTCGCGTTTCTTACGATATTGAACACTTGCTCTACTACTC
CATGAGTCCGCACTCGTGGACCCTGCCCACCGACTGGCAAAAGATGCAGGAGACAGCGCCCTCGATTCTG
CGCAACAAGGATCTGCAGGATTAAGGATCCAGACATGATAAGATACATTGATGAGTTTGGACAAACCACA
ACTAGAATGCAGTGAAAAAAATGCTTTATTTGTGAAATTTGTGATGCTATTGCTTTATTTGTAACCATTA
TAAGCTGCAATAAACAAGTTAACAACAACAATTGCATTCATTTTATGTTTCAGGTTCAGGGGGAGGTGTG
GGAGGTTTTTTAAAGCAAGTAAAACCTCTACAAATGTGGTATGGCTGATTATGATCAGTCGACCGATGCC
CTTGAGAGCCTTCAACCCAGTCAGCTCCTTCCGGTGGGCGCGGGGCATGACTATCGTCGCCGCACTTATG
ACTGTCTTCTTTATCATGCAACTCGTAGGACAGGTGCCGGCAGCGCTCTGGGTCATTTTCGGCGAGGACC
GCTTTCGCTGGAGCGCGACGATGATCGGCCTGTCGCTTGCGGTATTCGGAATCTTGCACGCCCTCGCTCA
AGCCTTCGTCACTGGTCCCGCCACCAAACGTTTCGGCGAGAAGCAGGCCATTATCGCCGGCATGGCGGCC
GACGCGCTGGGCTACGTCTTGCTGGCGTTCGCGACGCGAGGCTGGATGGCCTTCCCCATTATGATTCTTC
TCGCTTCCGGCGGCATCGGGATGCCCGCGTTGCAGGCCATGCTGTCCAGGCAGGTAGATGACGACCATCA
GGGACAGCTTCAAGGATCGCTCGCGGCTCTTACCAGCCAGCAAAAGGCCAGGAACCGTAAAAAGGCCGCG
TTGCTGGCGTTTTTCCATAGGCTCCGCCCCCCTGACGAGCATCACAAAAATCGACGCTCAAGTCAGAGGT
GGCGAAACCCGACAGGACTATAAAGATACCAGGCGTTTCCCCCTGGAAGCTCCCTCGTGCGCTCTCCTGT
TCCGACCCTGCCGCTTACCGGATACCTGTCCGCCTTTCTCCCTTCGGGAAGCGTGGCGCTTTCTCAATGC
TCACGCTGTAGGTATCTCAGTTCGGTGTAGGTCGTTCGCTCCAAGCTGGGCTGTGTGCACGAACCCCCCG
TTCAGCCCGACCGCTGCGCCTTATCCGGTAACTATCGTCTTGAGTCCAACCCGGTAAGACACGACTTATC
GCCACTGGCAGCAGCCACTGGTAACAGGATTAGCAGAGCGAGGTATGTAGGCGGTGCTACAGAGTTCTTG
AAGTGGTGGCCTAACTACGGCTACACTAGAAGGACAGTATTTGGTATCTGCGCTCTGCTGAAGCCAGTTA
CCTTCGGAAAAAGAGTTGGTAGCTCTTGATCCGGCAAACAAACCACCGCTGGTAGCGGTGGTTTTTTTGT
TTGCAAGCAGCAGATTACGCGCAGAAAAAAAGGATCTCAAGAAGATCCTTTGATCTTTTCTACGGGGTCT
GACGCTCAGTGGAACGAAAACTCACGTTAAGGGATTTTGGTCATGAGATTATCAAAAAGGATCTTCACCT
AGATCCTTTTAAATTAAAAATGAAGTTTTAAATCAATCTAAAGTATATATGAGTAAACTTGGTCTGACAG
TTACCAATGCTTAATCAGTGAGGCACCTATCTCAGCGATCTGTCTATTTCGTTCATCCATAGTTGCCTGA
CTCCCCGTCGTGTAGATAACTACGATACGGGAGGGCTTACCATCTGGCCCCAGTGCTGCAATGATACCGC
GAGACCCACGCTCACCGGCTCCAGATTTATCAGCAATAAACCAGCCAGCCGGAAGGGCCGAGCGCAGAAG
TGGTCCTGCAACTTTATCCGCCTCCATCCAGTCTATTAATTGTTGCCGGGAAGCTAGAGTAAGTAGTTCG
CCAGTTAATAGTTTGCGCAACGTTGTTGCCATTGCTGCAGGCATCGTGGTGTCACGCTCGTCGTTTGGTA
TGGCTTCATTCAGCTCCGGTTCCCAACGATCAAGGCGAGTTACATGATCCCCCATGTTGTGCAAAAAAGC
GGTTAGCTCCTTCGGTCCTCCGATCGTTGTCAGAAGTAAGTTGGCCGCAGTGTTATCACTCATGGTTATG
GCAGCACTGCATAATTCTCTTACTGTCATGCCATCCGTAAGATGCTTTTCTGTGACTGGTGAGTACTCAA
CCAAGTCATTCTGAGAATAGTGTATGCGGCGACCGAGTTGCTCTTGCCCGGCGTCAACACGGGATAATAC
CGCGCCACATAGCAGAACTTTAAAAGTGCTCATCATTGGAAAACGTTCTTCGGGGCGAAAACTCTCAAGG
ATCTTACCGCTGTTGAGATCCAGTTCGATGTAACCCACTCGTGCACCCAACTGATCTTCAGCATCTTTTA
CTTTCACCAGCGTTTCTGGGTGAGCAAAAACAGGAAGGCAAAATGCCGCAAAAAAGGGAATAAGGGCGAC
ACGGAAATGTTGAATACTCATACTCTTCCTTTTTCAATATTATTGAAGCATTTATCAGGGTTATTGTCTC
ATGAGCGGATACATATTTGAATGTATTTAGAAAAATAAACAAATAGGGGTTCCGCGCACATTTCCCCGAA
AAGTGCCACCTGACGTCTAAGAAACCATTATTATCATGACATTAACCTATAAAAATAGGCGTATCACGAG
GCCCTTTCGT
Features (pLannotate 1.2.2; 9 found; start..end, strand, type, name):
     56..2568    +  promoter       Ac5 promoter: Drosophila melanogaster actin 5C promoter
   2588..3304    +  CDS            EGFP: EGFP is a basic (constitutively fluorescent) green fluorescent protein published in 1996, derived from Aequorea victoria. It is reported to be a rapidly-maturing weak dimer with moderate acid sensitivity.
   3314..3469    +  CDS            mxt (fragment): MXT_DROME - Experimental evidence at protein level: Swiss-Prot protein existence level 1. Plays a role in promoting translation. From Drosophila melanogaster (Fruit fly).
   3456..3590    -  polyA_signal   SV40 poly(A) signal: SV40 polyadenylation signal
   3613..3697    -  CDS            large T antigen (fragment): large T antigen from SV40 (simian virus 40)
   3698..4168    +  CDS            TcR (fragment): tetracycline efflux protein; tet; confers resistance to tetracycline
   4212..4800    -  rep_origin     ori: high-copy-number ColE1/pMB1/pBR322/pUC origin of replication
   4971..5831    -  CDS            AmpR: β-lactamase; bla; confers resistance to ampicillin, carbenicillin, and related antibiotics
   5832..5936    -  promoter       AmpR promoter: bla
