[The description below was written by a language model from this plasmid's Addgene catalogue record and pLannotate feature annotations shown in this document.]
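Description:
pAc5.1B-EGFP-DmMextli_577-620_AB is an insect-cell expression plasmid of about 6 kb. The catalogue lists the backbone as unknown, but the name and features point to a pAc5.1-type vector. It is propagated in E. coli through a ColE1/pUC-family origin and selected with ampicillin via the β-lactamase gene and its own promoter. The catalogue describes it as low copy, although the annotated origin is of the type usually considered high copy. A partial tetracycline-resistance coding sequence and a small piece of SV40 large T antigen are also annotated. These are fragments and appear to be non-functional backbone remnants. No selectable marker for insect cells is annotated.

The expression cassette is driven by the Drosophila melanogaster actin 5C promoter, which gives strong constitutive transcription in fly cell lines. It directs an EGFP coding sequence followed closely, on the same strand, by a short fragment of the Drosophila mxt (Mextli) gene, and an SV40 polyadenylation signal lies at the 3′ end. The arrangement indicates an N-terminal EGFP fusion to a small Mextli peptide. The plasmid name gives residues 577–620, whereas the purpose and insert fields read "577-520", most likely a typographical error. The annotated fragment length is roughly consistent with the range in the name. The record does not explain the "AB" suffix.

Mextli is a translation-promoting protein, and the associated publication deals with how Mextli proteins bind eIF4E. The construct is therefore probably meant for expressing a fluorescently tagged Mextli fragment in Drosophila cells for interaction or localisation studies, though the record states only "insect expression". The depositor sequence may be theoretical rather than experimentally verified.
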