Addgene plasmid #148337: pAc5.1B-EGFP-DmMextli_577-620_AB
Purpose: Insect Expression of DmMextli_577-520
Depositing lab: Elisa Izaurralde. Depositing organization: Max Planck Institute for Developmental Biology. Publication: Mextli proteins use both canonical bipartite and novel tripartite binding modes to form eIF4E complexes that display differential sensitivity to 4E-BP regulation. Peter D, Weber R, Kone C, Chung MY, Ebertsch L, Truffault V, Weichenrieder O, Igreja C, Izaurralde E. Genes Dev. 2015 Sep 1;29(17):1835-49. doi: 10.1101/gad.269068.115. Epub 2015 Aug 20. PubMed 26294658.
Backbone
  Vector backbone: Unknown
  Vector type: Insect Expression
Growth in bacteria
  Bacterial resistance: Ampicillin, 100 μg/mL
  Growth temperature: 37°C
  Growth strain: DH5alpha
  Copy number: Low Copy
Gene/Insert
  Gene/Insert name: DmMextli_577-520
  Species: D. melanogaster (fly)
  Entrez Gene: mxt (a.k.a. Dmel_CG2950, BcDNA:GH06479, CG2950, Dmel\CG2950, cg2950)
  Cloning method: Unknown
Terms and licenses: Academic/Nonprofit Terms; Industry Terms: Not Available to Industry
Depositor comments: sequence given by NCBI:NM_164598. Plasmids from this collection were made available to the research community and donated after the lab closed. Please note that the sequence provided by the depositing laboratory may be theoretical/predicted or based on Sanger sequencing results. There may be discrepancies between sequencing results obtained by Addgene and the depositor sequence. If an Addgene verified sequence is not available, please contact before placing your order to request that our lab fully sequence the plasmid.
How to cite: pAc5.1B-EGFP-DmMextli_577-620_AB was a gift from Elisa Izaurralde (Addgene plasmid # 148337 ; http://n2t.net/addgene:148337 ; RRID:Addgene_148337)
